>Addgene plasmid #209095 | pLKO.1-shCtnnd2.1-GFP | addgene full sequence | sequence record 417079 | Addgene NGS Result
AACATAACAAATTGGCTGTGGTATATAAAATTATTCATAATGATAGTAGGAGGCTTGGTAGGTTTAAGAA
TAGTTTTTGCTGTACTTTCTATAGTGAATAGAGTTAGGCAGGGATATTCACCATTATCGTTTCAGACCCA
CCTCCCAACCCCGAGGGGACCCGACAGGCCCGAAGGAATAGAAGAAGAAGGTGGAGAGAGAGACAGAGAC
AGATCCATTCGATTAGTGAACGGATCTCGACGGTATCGATCACGAGACTAGCCTCGAGCGGCCGCCCCCT
TCACCGAGGGCCTATTTCCCATGATTCCTTCATATTTGCATATACGATACAAGGCTGTTAGAGAGATAAT
TGGAATTAATTTGACTGTAAACACAAAGATATTAGTACAAAATACGTGACGTAGAAAGTAATAATTTCTT
GGGTAGTTTGCAGTTTTAAAATTATGTTTTAAAATGGACTATCATATGCTTACCGTAACTTGAAAGTATT
TCGATTTCTTGGCTTTATATATCTTGTGGAAAGGACGAAACACCGGCCAGGCTTAAACACCTCCAATCTC
GAGATTGGAGGTGTTTAAGCCTGGTTTTTGAATTCTCGACCTCGAGACAAATGGCAGTATTCATCCACAA
TTTTAAAAGAAAAGGGGGGATTGGGGGGTACAGTGCAGGGGAAAGAATAGTAGACATAATAGCAACAGAC
ATACAAACTAAAGAATTACAAAAACAAATTACAAAAATTCAAAATTTTCGGGTTTATTACAGGGACAGCA
GAGATCCACTTTGGCCGCGGCTCGAGGGGGTTGGGGTTGCGCCTTTTCCAAGGCAGCCCTGGGTTTGCGC
AGGGACGCGGCTGCTCTGGGCGTGGTTCCGGGAAACGCAGCGGCGCCGACCCTGGGTCTCGCACATTCTT
CACGTCCGTTCGCAGCGTCACCCGGATCTTCGCCGCTACCCTTGTGGGCCCCCCGGCGACGCTTCCTGCT
CCGCCCCTAAGTCGGGAAGGTTCCTTGCGGTTCGCGGCGTGCCGGACGTGACAAACGGAAGCCGCACGTC
TCACTAGTTATTAATAGTAATCAATTACGGGGTCATTAGTTCATAGCCCATATATGGAGTTCCGCGTTAC
ATAACTTACGGTAAATGGCCCGCCTGGCTGACCGCCCAACGACCCCCGCCCATTGACGTCAATAATGACG
TATGTTCCCATAGTAACGCCAATAGGGACTTTCCATTGACGTCAATGGGTGGAGTATTTACGGTAAACTG
CCCACTTGGCAGTACATCAAGTGTATCATATGCCAAGTACGCCCCCTATTGACGTCAATGACGGTAAATG
GCCCGCCTGGCATTATGCCCAGTACATGACCTTATGGGACTTTCCTACTTGGCAGTACATCTACGTATTA
GTCATCGCTATTACCATGGTCGAGGTGAGCCCCACGTTCTGCTTCACTCTCCCCATCTCCCCCCCCTCCC
CACCCCCAATTTTGTATTTATTTATTTTTTAATTATTTTGTGCAGCGATGGGGGCGGGGGGGGGGGGGGG
CGCGCGCCGGGCGGGGGGGGGGGGGGGGGGGGGGGGGGGGGGGGGGGGGGGGGGGGGGGGGGGGGGGCGG
CGGGGGGGGGGGGGCGCCGCAAGTGTTTTTTTTTTTGGGGGCGGCGGGGGGGGGGGGCCCCTTAAAAAAA
CAGGAGGCCGGGGGGGGGGGGNNNNNNNNNNCGGGGCGGGGCGAGGCGGAGAGGTGCGGCGGCAGCCAAT
CAGAGCGGCGCGCTCCGAAAGTTTCCTTTTATGGCGAGGCGGCGGCGGCGGCGGCCCTATAAAAAGCGAA
GCGCGCGGCGGGCGGGAGTCGCTGCGCGCTGCCTTCGCCCCGTGCCCCGCTCCGCCGCCGCCTCGCGCCG
CCCGCCCCGGCTCTGACTGACCGCGTTACTCCCACAGGTGAGCGGGCGGGACGGCCCTTCTCCTCCGGGC
TGTAATTAGCGCTTGGTTTAATGACGGCTTGTTTCTTTTCTGTGGCTGCGTGAAAGCCTTGAGGGGCTCC
GGGAGGGCCCTTTGTGCGGGGGGAGCGGCTCGGGGGGTGCGTGCGTGTGTGTGTGCGTGGGGAGCGCCGC
GTGCGGCTCCGCGCTGCCCGGCGGCTGTGAGCGCTGCGGGCGCGGCGCGGGGCTTTGTGCGCTCCGCAGT
GTGCGCGAGGGGAGCGCGGCCGGGGGCGGTGCCCCGCGGTGCGGGGGGGGCTGCGAGGGGAACAAAGGCT
GCGTGCGGGGTGTGTGCGTGGGGGGGTGAGCAGGGGGTGTGGGCGCGTCGGTCGGGCTGCAACCCCCCCT
GCACCCCCCTCCCCGAGTTGCTGAGCACGGCCCGGCTTCGGGTGCGGGGCTCCGTACGGGGCGTGGCGCG
GGGCTCGCCGTGCCGGGCGGGGGGTGGCGGCAGGTGGGGGTGCCGGGCGGGGCGGGGCCGCCTCGGGCCG
GGGAGGGCTCGGGGGAGGGGCGCGGCGGCCCCCGGAGCGCCGGCGGCTGTCGAGGCGCGGCGAGCCGCAG
CCATTGCCTTTTATGGTAATCGTGCGAGAGGGCGCAGGGACTTCCTTTGTCCCAAATCTGTGCGGAGCCG
AAATCTGGGAGGCGCCGCCGCACCCCCTCTAGCGGGCGCGGGGCGAAGCGGTGCGGCGCCGGCAGGAAGG
AAATGGGCGGGGAGGGCCTTCGTGCGTCGCCGCGCCGCCGTCCCCTTCTCCCTCTCCAGCCTCGGGGCTG
TCCGCGGGGGGACGGCTGCCTTCGGGGGGGACGGGGCAGGGCGGGGTTCGGCTTCTGGCGTGTGACCGGC
GGCTCTAGAGCCTCTGCTAACCATGTTCATGCCTTCTTCTTTTTCCTACAGCTCCTGGGCAACGTGCTGG
TTATTGTGCTGTCTCATCATTTTGGCAAAGAATTCGCGGCCGCTAGCGCTACCGGTCGCCACCATGGTGA
GCAAGGGCGAGGAGCTGTTCACCGGGGTGGTGCCCATCCTGGTCGAGCTGGACGGCGACGTAAACGGCCA
CAAGTTCAGCGTGTCCGGCGAGGGCGAGGGCGATGCCACCTACGGCAAGCTGACCCTGAAGTTCATCTGC
ACCACCGGCAAGCTGCCCGTGCCCTGGCCCACCCTCGTGACCACCCTGACCTACGGCGTGCAGTGCTTCA
GCCGCTACCCCGACCACATGAAGCAGCACGACTTCTTCAAGTCCGCCATGCCCGAAGGCTACGTCCAGGA
GCGCACCATCTTCTTCAAGGACGACGGCAACTACAAGACCCGCGCCGAGGTGAAGTTCGAGGGCGACACC
CTGGTGAACCGCATCGAGCTGAAGGGCATCGACTTCAAGGAGGACGGCAACATCCTGGGGCACAAGCTGG
AGTACAACTACAACAGCCACAACGTCTATATCATGGCCGACAAGCAGAAGAACGGCATCAAGGTGAACTT
CAAGATCCGCCACAACATCGAGGACGGCAGCGTGCAGCTCGCCGACCACTACCAGCAGAACACCCCCATC
GGCGACGGCCCCGTGCTGCTGCCCGACAACCACTACCTGAGCACCCAGTCCGCCCTGAGCAAAGACCCCA
ACGAGAAGCGCGATCACATGGTCCTGCTGGAGTTCGTGACCGCCGCCGGGATCACTCTCGGCATGGACGA
GCTGTACAAGTAGGAATTCGTCGAGGGACCTAATAACTTCGTATAGCATACATTATACGAAGTTATACAT
GTTTAAGGGTTCCGGTTCCACTAGGTACAATTCGATATCAAGCTTATCGATAATCAACCTCTGGATTACA
AAATTTGTGAAAGATTGACTGGTATTCTTAACTATGTTGCTCCTTTTACGCTATGTGGATACGCTGCTTT
AATGCCTTTGTATCATGCTATTGCTTCCCGTATGGCTTTCATTTTCTCCTCCTTGTATAAATCCTGGTTG
CTGTCTCTTTATGAGGAGTTGTGGCCCGTTGTCAGGCAACGTGGCGTGGTGTGCACTGTGTTTGCTGACG
CAACCCCCACTGGTTGGGGCATTGCCACCACCTGTCAGCTCCTTTCCGGGACTTTCGCTTTCCCCCTCCC
TATTGCCACGGCGGAACTCATCGCCGCCTGCCTTGCCCGCTGCTGGACAGGGGCTCGGCTGTTGGGCACT
GACAATTCCGTGGTGTTGTCGGGGAAATCATCGTCCTTTCCTTGGCTGCTCGCCTGTGTTGCCACCTGGA
TTCTGCGCGGGACGTCCTTCTGCTACGTCCCTTCGGCCCTCAATCCAGCGGACCTTCCTTCCCGCGGCCT
GCTGCCGGCTCTGCGGCCTCTTCCGCGTCTTCGCCTTCGCCCTCAGACGAGTCGGATCTCCCTTTGGGCC
GCCTCCCCGCATCGATACCGTCGACCTCGATCGAGACCTAGAAAAACATGGAGCAATCACAAGTAGCAAT
ACAGCAGCTACCAATGCTGATTGTGCCTGGCTAGAAGCACAAGAGGAGGAGGAGGTGGGTTTTCCAGTCA
CACCTCAGGTACCTTTAAGACCAATGACTTACAAGGCAGCTGTAGATCTTAGCCACTTTTTAAAAGAAAA
GGGGGGACTGGAAGGGCTAATTCACTCCCAACGAAGACAAGATCTGCTTTTTGCTTGTACTGGGTCTCTC
TGGTTAGACCAGATCTGAGCCTGGGAGCTCTCTGGCTAACTAGGGAACCCACTGCTTAAGCCTCAATAAA
GCTTGCCTTGAGTGCTTCAAGTAGTGTGTGCCCGTCTGTTGTGTGACTCTGGTAACTAGAGATCCCTCAG
ACCCTTTTAGTCAGTGTGGAAAATCTCTAGCAGTAGTAGTTCATGTCATCTTATTATTCAGTATTTATAA
CTTGCAAAGAAATGAATATCAGAGAGTGAGAGGAACTTGTTTATTGCAGCTTATAATGGTTACAAATAAA
GCAATAGCATCACAAATTTCACAAATAAAGCATTTTTTTCACTGCATTCTAGTTGTGGTTTGTCCAAACT
CATCAATGTATCTTATCATGTCTGGCTCTAGCTATCCCGCCCCTAACTCCGCCCATCCCGCCCCTAACTC
CGCCCAGTTCCGCCCATTCTCCGCCCCATGGCTGACTAATTTTTTTTATTTATGCAGAGGCCGAGGCCGC
CTCGGCCTCTGAGCTATTCCAGAAGTAGTGAGGAGGCTTTTTTGGAGGCCTAGGGACGTACCCAATTCGC
CCTATAGTGAGTCGTATTACGCGCGCTCACTGGCCGTCGTTTTACAACGTCGTGACTGGGAAAACCCTGG
CGTTACCCAACTTAATCGCCTTGCAGCACATCCCCCTTTCGCCAGCTGGCGTAATAGCGAAGAGGCCCGC
ACCGATCGCCCTTCCCAACAGTTGCGCAGCCTGAATGGCGAATGGG
[124 nt withheld, positions 5367-5490]
C
[91 nt withheld, positions 5492-5582]
A
[49 nt withheld, positions 5584-5632]
CCTTTGACGTTGGAGTCCACGTTCTTT
[37 nt withheld, positions 5660-5696]
ACCCTATCTCGGTCTATTCTTTTGATTTATAAGGGATTTTGCCGATTTCGGCCTATTGGTTAAAAAATGA
GCTGATTTAACAAAAATTTAACGCGAATTTTAACAAAATATTAACGCTTACAATTTAGGTGGCACTTTTC
GGGGAAATGTGCGCGGAACCCCTATTTGTTTATTTTTCTAAATACATTCAAATATGTATCCGCTCATGAG
ACAATAACCCTGATAAATGCTTCAATAATATTGAAAAAGGAAGAGTATGAGTATTCAACATTTCCGTGTC
GCCCTTATTCCCTTTTTTGCGGCATTTTGCCTTCCTGTTTTTGCTCACCCAGAAACGCTGGTGAAAGTAA
AAGATGCTGAAGATCAGTTGGGTGCACGAGTGGGTTACATCGAACTGGATCTCAACAGCGGTAAGATCCT
TGAGAGTTTTCGCCCCGAAGAACGTTTTCCAATGATGAGCACTTTTAAAGTTCTGCTATGTGGCGCGGTA
TTATCCCGTATTGACGCCGGGCAAGAGCAACTCGGTCGCCGCATACACTATTCTCAGAATGACTTGGTTG
AGTACTCACCAGTCACAGAAAAGCATCTTACGGATGGCATGACAGTAAGAGAATTATGCAGTGCTGCCAT
AACCATGAGTGATAACACTGCGGCCAACTTACTTCTGACAACGATCGGAGGACCGAAGGAGCTAACCGCT
TTTTTGCACAACATGGGGGATCATGTAACTCGCCTTGATCGTTGGGAACCGGAGCTGAATGAAGCCATAC
CAAACGACGAGCGTGACACCACGATGCCTGTAGCAATGGCAACAACGTTGCGCAAACTATTAACTGGCGA
ACTACTTACTCTAGCTTCCCGGCAACAATTAATAGACTGGATGGAGGCGGATAAAGTTGCAGGACCACTT
CTGCGCTCGGCCCTTCCGGCTGGCTGGTTTATTGCTGATAAATCTGGAGCCGGTGAGCGTGGGTCTCGCG
GTATCATTGCAGCACTGGGGCCAGATGGTAAGCCCTCCCGTATCGTAGTTATCTACACGACGGGGAGTCA
GGCAACTATGGATGAACGAAATAGACAGATCGCTGAGATAGGTGCCTCACTGATTAAGCATTGGTAACTG
TCAGACCAAGTTTACTCATATATACTTTAGATTGATTTAAAACTTCATTTTTAATTTAAAAGGATCTAGG
TGAAGATCCTTTTTGATAATCTCATGACCAAAATCCCTTAACGTGAGTTTTCGTTCCACTGAGCGTCAGA
CCCCGTAGAAAAGATCAAAGGATCTTCTTGAGATCCTTTTTTTCTGCGCGTAATCTGCTGCTTGCAAACA
AAAAAACCACCGCTACCAGCGGTGGTTTGTTTGCCGGATCAAGAGCTACCAACTCTTTTTCCGAAGGTAA
CTGGCTTCAGCAGAGCGCAGATACCAAATACTGTTCTTCTAGTGTAGCCGTAGTTAGGCCACCACTTCAA
GAACTCTGTAGCACCGCCTACATACCTCGCTCTGCTAATCCTGTTACCAGTGGCTGCTGCCAGTGGCGAT
AAGTCGTGTCTTACCGGGTTGGACTCAAGACGATAGTTACCGGATAAGGCGCAGCGGTCGGGCTGAACGG
GGGGTTCGTGCACACAGCCCAGCTTGGAGCGAACGACCTACACCGAACTGAGATACCTACAGCGTGAGCT
ATGAGAAAGCGCCACGCTTCCCGAAGGGAGAAAGGCGGACAGGTATCCGGTAAGCGGCAGGGTCGGAACA
GGAGAGCGCACGAGGGAGCTTCCAGGGGGAAACGCCTGGTATCTTTATAGTCCTGTCGGGTTTCGCCACC
TCTGACTTGAGCGTCGATTTTTGTGATGCTCGTCAGGGGGGCGGAGCCTATGGAAAAACGCCAGCAACGC
GGCCTTTTTACGGTTCCTGGCCTTTTGCTGGCCTTTTGCTCACATGTTCTTTCCTGCGTTATCCCCTGAT
TCTGTGGATAACCGTATTACCGCCTTTGAGTGAGCTGATACCGCTCGCCGCAGCCGAACGACCGAGCGCA
GCGAGTCAGTGAGCGAGGAAGCGGAAGAGCGCCCAATACGCAAACCGCCTCTCCCCGCGCGTTGGCCGAT
TCATTAATGCAGCTGGCACGACAGGTTTCCCGACTGGAAAGCGGGCAGTGAGCGCAACGCAATTAATGTG
AGTTAGCTCACTCATTAGGCACCCCAGGCTTTACACTTTATGCTTCCGGCTCGTATGTTGTGTGGAATTG
TGAGCGGATAACAATTTCACACAGGAAACAGCTATGACCATGATTACGCCAAGCGCGCAATTAACCCTCA
CTAAAGGGAACAAAAGCTGGAGCTGCAAGCTTAATGTAGTCTTATGCAATACTCTTGTAGTCTTGCAACA
TGGTAACGATGAGTTAGCAACATGCCTTACAAGGAGAGAAAAAGCACCGTGCATGCCGATTGGTGGAAGT
AAGGTGGTACGATCGTGCCTTATTAGGAAGGCAACAGACGGGTCTGACATGGATTGGACGAACCACTGAA
TTGCCGCATTGCAGAGATATTGTATTTAAGTGCCTAGCTCGATACATAAACGGGTCTCTCTGGTTAGACC
AGATCTGAGCCTGGGAGCTCTCTGGCTAACTAGGGAACCCACTGCTTAAGCCTCAATAAAGCTTGCCTTG
AGTGCTTCAAGTAGTGTGTGCCCGTCTGTTGTGTGACTCTGGTAACTAGAGATCCCTCAGACCCTTTTAG
TCAGTGTGGAAAATCTCTAGCAGTGGCGCCCGAACAGGGACTTGAAAGCGAAAGGGAAACCAGAGGAGCT
CTCTCGACGCAGGACTCGGCTTGCTGAAGCGCGCACGGCAAGAGGCGAGGGGCGGCGACTGGTGAGTACG
CCAAAAATTTTGACTAGCGGAGGCTAGAAGGAGAGAGATGGGTGCGAGAGCGTCAGTATTAAGCGGGGGA
GAATTAGATCGCGATGGGAAAAAATTCGGTTAAGGCCAGGGGGAAAGAAAAAATATAAATTAAAACATAT
AGTATGGGCAAGCAGGGAGCTAGAACGATTCGCAGTTAATCCTGGCCTGTTAGAAACATCAGAAGGCTGT
AGACAAATACTGGGACAGCTACAACCATCCCTTCAGACAGGATCAGAAGAACTTAGATCATTATATAATA
CAGTAGCAACCCTCTATTGTGTGCATCAAAGGATAGAGATAAAAGACACCAAGGAAGCTTTAGACAAGAT
AGAGGAAGAGCAAAACAAAAGTAAGACCACCGCACAGCAAGCGGCCGCTGATCTTCAGACCTGGAGGAGG
AGATATGAGGGACAATTGGAGAAGTGAATTATATAAATATAAAGTAGTAAAAATTGAACCATTAGGAGTA
GCACCCACCAAAGGCAAAGAGAAGAGTGGTGCAGAGAGAAAAAAGAGCAGTGGGAATAGGAGCTTTGTTC
CTTGGGTTCTTGGGAGCAGCAGGAAGCACTATGGGCGCAGCGTCAATGACGCTGACGGTACAGGCCAGAC
AATTATTGTCTGGTATAGTGCAGCAGCAGAACAATTTGCTGAGGGCTATTGAGGCGCAACAGCATCTGTT
GCAACTCACAGTCTGGGGCATCAAGCAGCTCCAGGCAAGAATCCTGGCTGTGGAAAGATACCTAAAGGAT
CAACAGCTCCTGGGGATTTGGGGTTGCTCTGGAAAACTCATTTGCACCACTGCTGTGCCTTGGAATGCTA
GTTGGAGTAATAAATCTCTGGAACAGATTTGGAATCACACGACCTGGATGGAGTGGGACAGAGAAATTAA
CAATTACACAAGCTTAATACACTCCTTAATTGAAGAATCGCAAAACCAGCAAGAAAAGAATGAACAAGAA
TTATTGGAATTAGATAAATGGGCAAGTTTGTGGAATTGGTTT
Features (pLannotate 1.2.2; 36 found; start..end, strand, type, name):
    136..236     +  CDS            Rev (fragment): human immunodeficiency virus 1 (HIV-1) Rev protein; rev; enhances nuclear export of unspliced and incompletely spliced viral mRNAs
    286..526     +  promoter       U6 promoter: RNA polymerase III promoter for human U6 snRNA
    631..748     +  misc_feature   cPPT/CTS: central polypurine tract and central termination sequence of HIV-1
    797..1058    +  promoter       hPGK promoter (fragment): human phosphoglycerate kinase 1 promoter
   1115..1418    +  enhancer       CMV enhancer: human cytomegalovirus immediate early enhancer
   1420..1583    +  promoter       chicken β-actin promoter (fragment): No description available
   1603..1627    +  promoter       chicken β-actin promoter (fragment): No description available
   1646..1667    +  promoter       chicken β-actin promoter (fragment): contains a 21-bp deletion relative to the standard chicken β-actin promoter
   1712..1834    +  promoter       chicken β-actin promoter (fragment): contains a 21-bp deletion relative to the standard chicken β-actin promoter
   1835..2851    +  intron         chimeric intron: chimera between introns from chicken β-actin and rabbit β-globin
   2934..3650    +  CDS            EGFP: EGFP is a basic (constitutively fluorescent) green fluorescent protein published in 1996, derived from Aequorea victoria. It is reported to be a rapidly-maturing weak dimer with moderate acid sensitivity.
   3673..3706    +  protein_bind   loxP: Cre-mediated recombination occurs in the 8-bp core sequence (GCATACAT). Cre recombinase
   3739..3762    +  misc_feature   MCS (fragment): pBluescript multiple cloning site
   3762..4350    +  misc_feature   WPRE: woodchuck hepatitis virus posttranscriptional regulatory element
   4351..4370    +  misc_feature   MCS (fragment): pBluescript multiple cloning site
   4372..4557    +  CDS            nef (fragment): NEF_HV1Z2 - Experimental evidence at protein level: Swiss-Prot protein existence level 1. Extracellular Nef protein targets CD4(+) T-lymphocytes for apoptosis by interacting with CXCR4 surface receptors. From Human immunodeficiency virus type 1 group M subtype D (isolate Z2/CDC-Z34) (HIV-1).
   4559..4792    +  LTR            3' LTR (ΔU3): self-inactivating 3' long terminal repeat (LTR) from HIV-1
   4864..4985    +  polyA_signal   SV40 poly(A) signal: SV40 polyadenylation signal
   5025..5160    +  rep_origin     SV40 ori: SV40 origin of replication
   5181..5199    -  promoter       T7 promoter: promoter for bacteriophage T7 RNA polymerase
   5207..5362    +  CDS            lacZα (fragment): LacZα fragment of β-galactosidase; lacZ fragment
   5367..5795    +  rep_origin     f1 ori (sequence partly withheld): f1 bacteriophage origin of replication; arrow indicates direction of (+) strand synthesis
   5848..5952    +  promoter       AmpR promoter: bla
   5953..6813    +  CDS            AmpR: β-lactamase; bla; confers resistance to ampicillin, carbenicillin, and related antibiotics
   6984..7572    +  rep_origin     ori: high-copy-number ColE1/pMB1/pBR322/pUC origin of replication
   7755..7847    +  CDS            lacI (fragment): lac repressor; lacI; The lac repressor binds to the lac operator to inhibit transcription in E. coli. This inhibition can be relieved by adding lactose or isopropyl-β-D-thiogalactopyranoside (IPTG).
   7860..7881    +  protein_bind   CAP binding site: CAP binding activates transcription in the presence of cAMP. E. coli catabolite activator protein
   7896..7926    +  promoter       lac promoter: promoter for the E. coli lac operon
   7934..7950    +  protein_bind   lac operator: The lac repressor binds to the lac operator to inhibit transcription in E. coli. This inhibition can be relieved by adding lactose or isopropyl-β-D-thiogalactopyranoside (IPTG). lac repressor encoded by lacI
   7995..8013    +  promoter       T3 promoter: promoter for bacteriophage T3 RNA polymerase
   8041..8267    +  promoter       RSV promoter: Rous sarcoma virus enhancer/promoter
   8268..8448    +  LTR            5' LTR (truncated): truncated 5' long terminal repeat (LTR) from HIV-1
   8495..8620    +  misc_feature   HIV-1 Ψ: packaging signal of human immunodeficiency virus type 1
   8604..8967    +  CDS            HIV-1 gag (fragment): gag protein from human immunodeficiency virus 1; gag
   8952..9110    +  CDS            env (fragment): ENV_HV1W1 - Experimental evidence at protein level: Swiss-Prot protein existence level 1. [Transmembrane protein gp41]: Acts as a class I viral fusion protein. Under the current model, the protein has at least 3 conformational states: pre-fusion native state, pre-hairpin intermediate state, and post-fusion hairpin state. During fusion of viral and target intracellular membranes, the coiled coil regions (heptad repeats) assume a trimer-of-hairpins structure, positioning the fusion peptide in close proximity to the C-terminal region of the ectodomain. The formation of this structure appears to d
   9114..9347    +  misc_feature   RRE: The Rev response element (RRE) of HIV-1 allows for Rev-dependent mRNA export from the nucleus to the cytoplasm.
