[The description below was written by a language model from this plasmid's Addgene catalogue record and pLannotate feature annotations shown in this document.]
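Description:
pLKO.1-shCtnnd2.1-GFP is a lentiviral shRNA vector built on the pLKO.1 backbone. It combines knockdown of Ctnnd2 (the gene encoding delta-catenin) with green fluorescent labelling of the cells that receive it. It is propagated in E. coli as a high-copy plasmid through a ColE1/pUC-type origin and selected with ampicillin via the bla gene. The backbone also carries an f1 origin, an SV40 origin and poly(A) signal, and leftover lac and T3/T7 cloning-vector elements.

The viral portion has a third-generation, self-inactivating layout. An RSV promoter fused to a truncated HIV-1 5' LTR drives genomic RNA production in packaging cells. It is followed by the Ψ packaging signal with partial gag and env sequence, the Rev response element for Rev-dependent nuclear export, the cPPT/CTS, and a ΔU3 3' LTR that disables LTR promoter activity after integration. Within this frame, a human U6 RNA polymerase III promoter expresses the hairpin, which the record says targets the N-terminal region of Ctnnd2; the hairpin itself is not annotated as a separate feature.

Downstream, only a fragment of the original hPGK promoter remains. EGFP is instead expressed from a CAG-type unit made up of the CMV enhancer, chicken β-actin promoter and chimeric intron. A single loxP site follows EGFP, and then a WPRE that boosts transcript expression. No mammalian drug-selection marker is annotated, so transduced or transfected cells would be identified by fluorescence.

The associated publication concerns delta-catenin in astrocyte morphogenesis and astrocyte–neuron cadherin interactions. This fits use of the construct to silence Ctnnd2 while visualising the shape of the cells that express it. The species of the target transcript is not stated in the record.
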