Addgene plasmid #209095: pLKO.1-shCtnnd2.1-GFP
Purpose: GFP expressing shRNA targeting Ctnnd2 N-terminus
Depositing lab: Cagla Eroglu. Depositing organization: Duke University. Publication: delta-Catenin controls astrocyte morphogenesis via layer-specific astrocyte-neuron cadherin interactions. Tan CX, Bindu DS, Hardin EJ, Sakers K, Baumert R, Ramirez JJ, Savage JT, Eroglu C. J Cell Biol. 2023 Nov 6;222(11):e202303138. doi: 10.1083/jcb.202303138. Epub 2023 Sep 14. PubMed 37707499.
Backbone
  Vector backbone: pLKO.1
Growth in bacteria
  Bacterial resistance: Ampicillin, 100 μg/mL
  Growth temperature: 37°C
  Growth strain: NEB Stable
  Copy number: High Copy
Gene/Insert
  Gene/Insert name: shCtnnd2.1
  gRNA/shRNA sequence: ATTGGAGGTGTTTAAGCCTGG
Terms and licenses: Academic/Nonprofit Terms; Industry Terms: Not Available to Industry
How to cite: pLKO.1-shCtnnd2.1-GFP was a gift from Cagla Eroglu (Addgene plasmid # 209095 ; http://n2t.net/addgene:209095 ; RRID:Addgene_209095)
